>Addgene plasmid #54520 | mCherry-Peroxisomes-2 | addgene full sequence | sequence record 337369 | Addgene NGS Result
CGTTACATAACTTACGGTAAATGGCCCGCCTGGCTGACCGCCCAACGACCCCCGCCCATTGACGTCAATA
ATGACGTATGTTCCCATAGTAACGCCAATAGGGACTTTCCATTGACGTCAATGGGTGGAGTATTTACGGT
AAACTGCCCACTTGGCAGTACATCAAGTGTATCATATGCCAAGTACGCCCCCTATTGACGTCAATGACGG
TAAATGGCCCGCCTGGCATTATGCCCAGTACATGACCTTATGGGACTTTCCTACTTGGCAGTACATCTAC
GTATTAGTCATCGCTATTACCATGGTGATGCGGTTTTGGCAGTACATCAATGGGCGTGGATAGCGGTTTG
ACTCACGGGGATTTCCAAGTCTCCACCCCATTGACGTCAATGGGAGTTTGTTTTGGCACCAAAATCAACG
GGACTTTCCAAAATGTCGTAACAACTCCGCCCCATTGACGCAAATGGGCGGTAGGCGTGTACGGTGGGAG
GTCTATATAAGCAGAGCTGGTTTAGTGAACCGTCAGATCCGCTAGCGCTACCGGACTCAGATCTCGAGCT
CAAGCTTCGAATTCTGCAGTCGACGGTACCGCGGGCCCGGGATCCACCGGTCGCCACCATGGTGAGCAAG
GGCGAGGAGGATAACATGGCCATCATCAAGGAGTTCATGCGCTTCAAGGTGCACATGGAGGGCTCCGTGA
ACGGCCACGAGTTCGAGATCGAGGGCGAGGGCGAGGGCCGCCCCTACGAGGGCACCCAGACCGCCAAGCT
GAAGGTGACCAAGGGTGGCCCCCTGCCCTTCGCCTGGGACATCCTGTCCCCTCAGTTCATGTACGGCTCC
AAGGCCTACGTGAAGCACCCCGCCGACATCCCCGACTACTTGAAGCTGTCCTTCCCCGAGGGCTTCAAGT
GGGAGCGCGTGATGAACTTCGAGGACGGCGGCGTGGTGACCGTGACCCAGGACTCCTCCCTGCAGGACGG
CGAGTTCATCTACAAGGTGAAGCTGCGCGGCACCAACTTCCCCTCCGACGGCCCCGTAATGCAGAAGAAG
ACCATGGGCTGGGAGGCCTCCTCCGAGCGGATGTACCCCGAGGACGGCGCCCTGAAGGGCGAGATCAAGC
AGAGGCTGAAGCTGAAGGACGGCGGCCACTACGACGCTGAGGTCAAGACCACCTACAAGGCCAAGAAGCC
CGTGCAGCTGCCCGGCGCCTACAACGTCAACATCAAGTTGGACATCACCTCCCACAACGAGGACTACACC
ATCGTGGAACAGTACGAACGCGCCGAGGGCCGCCACTCCACCGGCGGCATGGACGAGCTGTACAAGTCCG
GATCCAAGCTGTAGCGGCCGCGACTCTAGATCATAATCAGCCATACCACATTTGTAGAGGTTTTACTTGC
TTTAAAAAACCTCCCACACCTCCCCCTGAACCTGAAACATAAAATGAATGCAATTGTTGTTGTTAACTTG
TTTATTGCAGCTTATAATGGTTACAAATAAAGCAATAGCATCACAAATTTCACAAATAAAGCATTTTTTT
CACTGCATTCTAGTTGTGGTTTGTCCAAACTCATCAATGTATCTTAAGGCGTAAATTGTAAGCGTTAATA
TTTTGTTAAAATTCGCGTTAAATTTTTGTTAAATCAGCTCATTTTTTAACCAATAGGCCGAAATCGGCAA
AATCCCTTATAAATCAAAAGAATAGACCGAGATAGGGT
[37 nt withheld, positions 1719-1755]
AAAGAACGTGGACTCCAACGTCAAAGG
[49 nt withheld, positions 1783-1831]
T
[91 nt withheld, positions 1833-1923]
G
[124 nt withheld, positions 1925-2048]
CAGGTGGCACTTTTCGGGGAAATGTGCGCGGAACCCCTATTTGTTTATTTTTCTAAATACATTCAAATAT
GTATCCGCTCATGAGACAATAACCCTGATAAATGCTTCAATAATATTGAAAAAGGAAGAGTCCTGAGGCG
GAAAGAACCAGCTGTGGAATGTGTGTCAGTTAGGGTGTGGAAAGTCCCCAGGCTCCCCAGCAGGCAGAAG
TATGCAAAGCATGCATCTCAATTAGTCAGCAACCAGGTGTGGAAAGTCCCCAGGCTCCCCAGCAGGCAGA
AGTATGCAAAGCATGCATCTCAATTAGTCAGCAACCATAGTCCCGCCCCTAACTCCGCCCATCCCGCCCC
TAACTCCGCCCAGTTCCGCCCATTCTCCGCCCCATGGCTGACTAATTTTTTTTATTTATGCAGAGGCCGA
GGCCGCCTCGGCCTCTGAGCTATTCCAGAAGTAGTGAGGAGGCTTTTTTGGAGGCCTAGGCTTTTGCAAA
GATCGATCAAGAGACAGGATGAGGATCGTTTCGCATGATTGAACAAGATGGATTGCACGCAGGTTCTCCG
GCCGCTTGGGTGGAGAGGCTATTCGGCTATGACTGGGCACAACAGACAATCGGCTGCTCTGATGCCGCCG
TGTTCCGGCTGTCAGCGCAGGGGCGCCCGGTTCTTTTTGTCAAGACCGACCTGTCCGGTGCCCTGAATGA
ACTGCAAGACGAGGCAGCGCGGCTATCGTGGCTGGCCACGACGGGCGTTCCTTGCGCAGCTGTGCTCGAC
GTTGTCACTGAAGCGGGAAGGGACTGGCTGCTATTGGGCGAAGTGCCGGGGCAGGATCTCCTGTCATCTC
ACCTTGCTCCTGCCGAGAAAGTATCCATCATGGCTGATGCAATGCGGCGGCTGCATACGCTTGATCCGGC
TACCTGCCCATTCGACCACCAAGCGAAACATCGCATCGAGCGAGCACGTACTCGGATGGAAGCCGGTCTT
GTCGATCAGGATGATCTGGACGAAGAGCATCAGGGGCTCGCGCCAGCCGAACTGTTCGCCAGGCTCAAGG
CGAGCATGCCCGACGGCGAGGATCTCGTCGTGACCCATGGCGATGCCTGCTTGCCGAATATCATGGTGGA
AAATGGCCGCTTTTCTGGATTCATCGACTGTGGCCGGCTGGGTGTGGCGGACCGCTATCAGGACATAGCG
TTGGCTACCCGTGATATTGCTGAAGAGCTTGGCGGCGAATGGGCTGACCGCTTCCTCGTGCTTTACGGTA
TCGCCGCTCCCGATTCGCAGCGCATCGCCTTCTATCGCCTTCTTGACGAGTTCTTCTGAGCGGGACTCTG
GGGTTCGAAATGACCGACCAAGCGACGCCCAACCTGCCATCACGAGATTTCGATTCCACCGCCGCCTTCT
ATGAAAGGTTGGGCTTCGGAATCGTTTTCCGGGACGCCGGCTGGATGATCCTCCAGCGCGGGGATCTCAT
GCTGGAGTTCTTCGCCCACCCTAGGGGGAGGCTAACTGAAACACGGAAGGAGACAATACCGGAAGGAACC
CGCGCTATGACGGCAATAAAAAGACAGAATAAAACGCACGGTGTTGGGTCGTTTGTTCATAAACGCGGGG
TTCGGTCCCAGGGCTGGCACTCTGTCGATACCCCACCGAGACCCCATTGGGGCCAATACGCCCGCGTTTC
TTCCTTTTCCCCACCCCACCCCCCAAGTTCGGGTGAAGGCCCAGGGCTCGCAGCCAACGTCGGGGCGGCA
GGCCCTGCCATAGCCTCAGGTTACTCATATATACTTTAGATTGATTTAAAACTTCATTTTTAATTTAAAA
GGATCTAGGTGAAGATCCTTTTTGATAATCTCATGACCAAAATCCCTTAACGTGAGTTTTCGTTCCACTG
AGCGTCAGACCCCGTAGAAAAGATCAAAGGATCTTCTTGAGATCCTTTTTTTCTGCGCGTAATCTGCTGC
TTGCAAACAAAAAAACCACCGCTACCAGCGGTGGTTTGTTTGCCGGATCAAGAGCTACCAACTCTTTTTC
CGAAGGTAACTGGCTTCAGCAGAGCGCAGATACCAAATACTGTTCTTCTAGTGTAGCCGTAGTTAGGCCA
CCACTTCAAGAACTCTGTAGCACCGCCTACATACCTCGCTCTGCTAATCCTGTTACCAGTGGCTGCTGCC
AGTGGCGATAAGTCGTGTCTTACCGGGTTGGACTCAAGACGATAGTTACCGGATAAGGCGCAGCGGTCGG
GCTGAACGGGGGGTTCGTGCACACAGCCCAGCTTGGAGCGAACGACCTACACCGAACTGAGATACCTACA
GCGTGAGCTATGAGAAAGCGCCACGCTTCCCGAAGGGAGAAAGGCGGACAGGTATCCGGTAAGCGGCAGG
GTCGGAACAGGAGAGCGCACGAGGGAGCTTCCAGGGGGAAACGCCTGGTATCTTTATAGTCCTGTCGGGT
TTCGCCACCTCTGACTTGAGCGTCGATTTTTGTGATGCTCGTCAGGGGGGCGGAGCCTATGGAAAAACGC
CAGCAACGCGGCCTTTTTACGGTTCCTGGCCTTTTGCTGGCCTTTTGCTCACATGTTCTTTCCTGCGTTA
TCCCCTGATTCTGTGGATAACCGTATTACCGCCATGCATTAGTTATTAATAGTAATCAATTACGGGGTCA
TTAGTTCATAGCCCATATATGGAGTTCCG
Features (pLannotate 1.2.2; 15 found; start..end, strand, type, name):
      1..304     +  enhancer       CMV enhancer: human cytomegalovirus immediate early enhancer
    305..508     +  promoter       CMV promoter: human cytomegalovirus (CMV) immediate early promoter
    531..611     +  misc_feature   MCS: multiple cloning site
    619..1326    +  CDS            mCherry: mCherry is a basic (constitutively fluorescent) red fluorescent protein published in 2004, derived from Discosoma sp.. It is reported to be a very rapidly-maturing monomer with low acid sensitivity.
   1359..1442    +  CDS            large T antigen (fragment): large T antigen from SV40 (simian virus 40)
   1465..1586    +  polyA_signal   SV40 poly(A) signal: SV40 polyadenylation signal
   1620..2048    -  rep_origin     f1 ori (sequence partly withheld): f1 bacteriophage origin of replication; arrow indicates direction of (+) strand synthesis
   2075..2179    +  promoter       AmpR promoter: bla
   2181..2538    +  promoter       SV40 promoter: SV40 enhancer and early promoter
   2573..3367    +  CDS            NeoR/KanR: aminoglycoside phosphotransferase from Tn5; aph(3')-II (or nptII); confers resistance to neomycin, kanamycin, and G418 (Geneticin®)
   3388..3540    +  CDS            ble (fragment): BLE_KLEPN - Experimental evidence at protein level: Swiss-Prot protein existence level 1. Binding protein with a strong affinity to the bleomycin family of antibiotics. Binds to CL990; an antimitotic-antibiotic compound. From Klebsiella pneumoniae.
   3599..3646    +  polyA_signal   HSV TK poly(A) signal: herpes simplex virus thymidine kinase polyadenylation signal (Cole and Stacy, 1985)
   3737..3753    -  polyA_signal   bGH poly(A) signal (fragment): bovine growth hormone polyadenylation signal
   3975..4563    +  rep_origin     ori: high-copy-number ColE1/pMB1/pBR322/pUC origin of replication
   4678..4737    +  enhancer       CMV enhancer (fragment): human cytomegalovirus immediate early enhancer
