[The description below was written by a language model from this plasmid's Addgene catalogue record and pLannotate feature annotations shown in this document.]
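Description:
mCherry-Peroxisomes-2 is a mammalian expression plasmid of about 4.7 kb that produces a red fluorescent marker for peroxisomes. The human cytomegalovirus immediate-early enhancer and promoter drive the expression cassette. They are followed by a short multiple cloning site, the mCherry coding sequence and an SV40 polyadenylation signal. According to the catalogue fields, mCherry carries a C-terminal peroxisomal targeting signal 1 (PTS1), the Ser-Lys-Leu tripeptide recognised by the peroxisomal matrix import machinery, so the fluorescent protein is delivered into the peroxisome lumen. The automated feature table does not annotate this very short tag separately. It does flag a small fragment matching SV40 large T antigen just downstream of mCherry, which probably reflects SV40-derived sequence flanking the polyadenylation region rather than a functional element. mCherry is a monomeric, rapidly maturing Discosoma-derived protein, with recorded excitation and emission maxima of 587 and 610 nm.

In bacteria the plasmid is propagated from a high-copy ColE1/pUC-type origin, and it also carries an f1 phage origin. A single Tn5 aminoglycoside phosphotransferase gene (NeoR/KanR) serves both hosts. A bacterial promoter placed in tandem with the SV40 early promoter drives this gene, and an HSV thymidine kinase polyadenylation signal terminates it. It confers kanamycin resistance in E. coli and allows G418 selection of stably transfected mammalian cells. The short ble and bGH poly(A) matches in the table are partial hits only.

The repository lists the plasmid as an empty backbone, but it is a ready-made organelle marker. It is typically used for transient or stable transfection to visualise peroxisomes by live- or fixed-cell fluorescence microscopy, often alongside spectrally distinct markers.
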