Addgene plasmid #54520: mCherry-Peroxisomes-2
Purpose: (Empty Backbone) Localization: Peroxisomes, Excitation: 587, Emission: 610
Depositing lab: Michael Davidson. Depositing organization: Florida State University, Tallahassee.
Backbone
  Vector backbone: mCherry
  Backbone size w/o insert (bp): 4750
  Vector type: Mammalian Expression
  Selectable markers: Neomycin (select with G418)
  Backbone size (bp): 4750
  Tag / fusion protein: mCherry (C terminal on backbone); Peroximal Targeting Signal 1 (PTS1) (C terminal on backbone)
Growth in bacteria
  Bacterial resistance: Kanamycin, 50 μg/mL
  Growth temperature: 37°C
  Growth strain: DH5alpha
  Copy number: High Copy
Gene/Insert
  Gene/Insert name: mCherry-Peroxisomes
  Tag / fusion protein: Peroxisomal Targeting Signal 1 (PTS1; Ser-Lys-Leu) (C terminal on insert)
Terms and licenses: Academic/Nonprofit Terms; Industry Terms: Not Available to Industry
Depositor comments: . Excitation = 587; Emission = 610
How to cite: mCherry-Peroxisomes-2 was a gift from Michael Davidson (Addgene plasmid # 54520 ; http://n2t.net/addgene:54520 ; RRID:Addgene_54520)
