>Addgene plasmid #54520 | mCherry-Peroxisomes-2 | addgene partial sequence | sequence record 91047 | CMV-F 5'-CGCAAATGGGCGGTAGGCGTG-3'
AGTGAACCGTCAGATCCGCTAGCGCTACCGGACTCAGATCTCGAGCTCAAGCTTCGAATTCTGCAGTCGA
CGGTACCGCGGGCCCGGGATCCACCGGTCGCCACCATGGTGAGCAAGGGCGAGGAGGATAACATGGCCAT
CATCAAGGAGTTCATGCGCTTCAAGGTGCACATGGAGGGCTCCGTGAACGGCCACGAGTTCGAGATCGAG
GGCGAGGGCGAGGGCCGCCCCTACGAGGGCACCCAGACCGCCAAGCTGAAGGTGACCAAGGGTGGCCCCC
TGCCCTTCGCCTGGGACATCCTGTCCCCTCAGTTCATGTACGGCTCCAAGGCCTACGTGAAGCACCCCGC
CGACATCCCCGACTACTTGAAGCTGTCCTTCCCCGAGGGCTTCAAGTGGGAGCGCGTGATGAACTTCGAG
GACGGCGGCGTGGTGACCGTGACCCAGGACTCCTCCCTGCAGGACGGCGAGTTCATCTACAAGGTGAAGC
TGCGCGGCACCAACTTCCCCTCCGACGGCCCCGTAATGCAGAAGAAGACCATGGGCTGGGAGGCCTCCTC
CGAGCGGATGTACCCCGAGGACGGCGCCCTGAAGGGCGAGATCAAGCAGAGGCTGAAGCTGAAGGACGGC
GGCCACTACGACGCTGAGGTCAAGACCACCTACAAGGCCAAGAAGCCCGTGCAGCTGCCCGGCGCCTACA
ACGTCAACATCAAGTTGGACATCACCTCCCACAACGAGGACTACACCATCGTGGAACAGTACGAACGCGC
CGAGGGCCGCCACTCCACCGGCGGCATGGACGAGCTGTACAAGTCCGGATCCA
